Addgene plasmid #161388: pDONR221-SLC9A2_STOP
Purpose: Gateway entry clone with codon-optimized ORF sequence for subcloning into custom expression vectors. Contains a STOP codon at the end of the codon-optimized ORF sequence.
Depositing lab: RESOLUTE Consortium & Giulio Superti-Furga. Depositing organization: CeMM Research Center for Molecular Medicine. Publication: The RESOLUTE consortium: unlocking SLC transporters for drug discovery. Superti-Furga G, Lackner D, Wiedmer T, Ingles-Prieto A, Barbosa B, Girardi E, Goldmann U, Gurtl B, Klavins K, Klimek C, Lindinger S, Lineiro-Retes E, Muller AC, Onstein S, Redinger G, Reil D, Sedlyarov V, Wolf G, Crawford M, Everley R, ... Steppan CM. Nat Rev Drug Discov. 2020 Jul;19(7):429-430. doi: 10.1038/d41573-020-00056-6. PubMed 32265506.
Backbone
  Vector backbone: pDONR221
  Backbone manufacturer: ThermoFisher Scientific
  Backbone size w/o insert (bp): 2550
  Vector type: Mammalian Expression
Growth in bacteria
  Bacterial resistance: Kanamycin, 50 μg/mL
  Growth temperature: 37°C
  Growth strain: NEB Stable
  Copy number: High Copy
Gene/Insert
  Gene/Insert name: SLC9A2 (alt name: NHE2)
  Species: H. sapiens (human)
  Insert size (bp): 2439
  Entrez Gene: SLC9A2 (a.k.a. NHE2)
  Cloning method: Gateway Cloning
  Sequencing primers: 5′ M13-fwd; 3′ M13-rev
Terms and licenses: Academic/Nonprofit Terms; Industry Terms
Depositor comments: This plasmid contains a STOP codon at the end of the codon-optimized ORF. For the version of this plasmid that does not contain a STOP codon, please see Addgene plasmid 132222 For more information on the full Resolute plasmid collection, please see www.addgene.org/depositor-collections/re-solute/. Please provide your feedback on this plasmid to the RESOLUTE consortium by filling out their RESOLUTE repository feedback form: https://forms.office.com/Pages/ResponsePage.aspx?id=0e05yklzmkS7rjFGQL4N7z4feCLQvEJAmVcOCM_u885UN1JJRko0Ukg4TVQwNTZLOUxPQVJWT1NHUCQlQCN0PWcu
How to cite: pDONR221-SLC9A2_STOP was a gift from RESOLUTE Consortium & Giulio Superti-Furga (Addgene plasmid # 161388 ; http://n2t.net/addgene:161388 ; RRID:Addgene_161388)
