[The description below was written by a language model from this plasmid's Addgene catalogue record and pLannotate feature annotations shown in this document.]
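Description:
pDONR221-SLC9A2_STOP is a Gateway entry clone built on the pDONR221 backbone, carrying a codon-optimized open reading frame for human SLC9A2 (also called NHE2), a sodium/proton exchanger that extrudes protons using the inward sodium gradient and is implicated in cellular pH regulation and colonic sodium absorption. The plasmid is about 5 kb in total, with an insert of roughly 2.4 kb. It is maintained in E. coli through a high-copy ColE1/pUC-type origin and selected with kanamycin via an aminoglycoside phosphotransferase (KanR) gene. Two sequence records are annotated for this plasmid; they are the same length and show the same ten features, in opposite orientation and with different numbering origins.

The SLC9A2 ORF lies between attL1 and attL2, the recombination sites used in the Gateway LR reaction, so the coding sequence can be moved directionally into any attR-containing destination vector. Although the catalogue lists the vector type as mammalian expression, the feature table shows no mammalian promoter or polyadenylation signal, so expression depends on the destination vector chosen. The only promoter annotated is a T7 promoter just outside attL2, oriented toward the insert from its 3′ end. The rrnB T1 and T2 terminators upstream of attL1 insulate the cassette from read-through transcription in bacteria, and the short lacZα and lacI fragments are backbone remnants. Because this version retains a stop codon at the end of the ORF, it suits untagged or N-terminally tagged expression, not C-terminal fusions; the depositor notes that a companion clone without the stop codon exists. The plasmid is part of a consortium collection of solute carrier transporter clones for functional and drug discovery studies.
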