Features (pLannotate 1.2.2; 10 found; start..end, strand, type, name):
     66..165     -  protein_bind   attL1: mutant version of attL; recombination site for the Gateway® LR reaction LR Clonase™
    181..217     +  CDS            lacZα (fragment): LacZα fragment of β-galactosidase; lacZ fragment
    264..307     -  terminator     rrnB T1 terminator: Escherichia coli rrnB; transcription terminator T1 from the E. coli rrnB gene
    439..466     +  terminator     rrnB T2 terminator: transcription terminator T2 from the E. coli rrnB gene
    521..613     -  CDS            lacI (fragment): lac repressor; lacI; The lac repressor binds to the lac operator to inhibit transcription in E. coli. This inhibition can be relieved by adding lactose or isopropyl-β-D-thiogalactopyranoside (IPTG).
    796..1384    -  rep_origin     ori: high-copy-number ColE1/pMB1/pBR322/pUC origin of replication
   1531..2340    -  CDS            KanR: aminoglycoside phosphotransferase; aph(3')-Ia; confers resistance to kanamycin in bacteria or G418 (Geneticin®) in eukaryotes
   2474..2492    +  promoter       T7 promoter: promoter for bacteriophage T7 RNA polymerase
   2510..2609    +  protein_bind   attL2: mutant version of attL; recombination site for the Gateway® LR reaction LR Clonase™
   2614..60      -  CDS            SLC9A2 (across the origin): SL9A2_HUMAN - Also known as NHE2. Experimental evidence at transcript level: Swiss-Prot protein existence level 2. Involved in pH regulation to eliminate acids generated by active metabolism or to counter adverse environmental conditions. Major proton extruding system driven by the inward sodium ion chemical gradient. Seems to play an important role in colonic sodium absorption. From Homo sapiens (Human).
>Addgene plasmid #161388 | pDONR221-SLC9A2_STOP | addgene full sequence | sequence record 479326 | Addgene NGS Result
CAGTAATAACATAGGTGGCAGTGGTGCCCTCAGGGAGCGCCAGTTGCCCAGAGGCTCCATGGTGGAGCCT
GCTTTTTTGTACAAAGTTGGCATTATAAAAAAGCATTGCTCATCAATGTGTTGCAACGAACAGGTCACTA
TCAGTCAAAATAAAATCATTATTTGGGGCCCGAGCTTAAGACTGGCCGTCGTTTTACAACGTCGTGACTG
GGAAAACATCCATGCTAGCGTTAACGCGAGAGTAGGGAACTGCCAGGCATCAAATAAAACGAAAGGCTCA
GTCGGAAGACTGGGCCTTTCGTTTTATCTGTTGTTTGTCGGTGAACGCTCTCCTGAGTAGGACAAATCCG
CCGGGAGCGGATTTGAACGTTGTGAAGCAACGGCCCGGAGGGTGGCGGGCAGGACGCCCGCCATAAACTG
CCAGGCATCAAACTAAGCAGAAGGCCATCCTGACGGATGGCCTTTTTGCGTTTCTACAAACTCTTCCTGG
CTAGCGGTACGCGTATTAATTGCGTTGCGCTCACTGCCCGCTTTCCAGTCGGGAAACCTGTCGTGCCAGC
TGCATTAATGAATCGGCCAACGCGCGGGGAGAGGCGGTTTGCGTATTGGGCGCTCTTCCGCTTCCTCGCT
CACTGACTCGCTGCGCTCGGTCGTTCGGCTGCGGCGAGCGGTATCAGCTCACTCAAAGGCGGTAATACGG
TTATCCACAGAATCAGGGGATAACGCAGGAAAGAACATGTGAGCAAAAGGCCAGCAAAAGGCCAGGAACC
GTAAAAAGGCCGCGTTGCTGGCGTTTTTCCATAGGCTCCGCCCCCCTGACGAGCATCACAAAAATCGACG
CTCAAGTCAGAGGTGGCGAAACCCGACAGGACTATAAAGATACCAGGCGTTTCCCCCTGGAAGCTCCCTC
GTGCGCTCTCCTGTTCCGACCCTGCCGCTTACCGGATACCTGTCCGCCTTTCTCCCTTCGGGAAGCGTGG
CGCTTTCTCATAGCTCACGCTGTAGGTATCTCAGTTCGGTGTAGGTCGTTCGCTCCAAGCTGGGCTGTGT
GCACGAACCCCCCGTTCAGCCCGACCGCTGCGCCTTATCCGGTAACTATCGTCTTGAGTCCAACCCGGTA
AGACACGACTTATCGCCACTGGCAGCAGCCACTGGTAACAGGATTAGCAGAGCGAGGTATGTAGGCGGTG
CTACAGAGTTCTTGAAGTGGTGGCCTAACTACGGCTACACTAGAAGAACAGTATTTGGTATCTGCGCTCT
GCTGAAGCCAGTTACCTTCGGAAAAAGAGTTGGTAGCTCTTGATCCGGCAAACAAACCACCGCTGGTAGC
GGTGGTTTTTTTGTTTGCAAGCAGCAGATTACGCGCAGAAAAAAAGGATCTCAAGAAGATCCTTTGATCT
TTTCTACGGGGTCTGACGCTCAGTGGAACGACGCGTAACTCACGTTAAGGGATTTTGGTCATGAGCTTGC
GCCGTCCCGTCAAGTCAGCGTAATGCTCTGCCAGTGTTACAACCAATTAACCAATTCTGATTAGAAAAAC
TCATCGAGCATCAAATGAAACTGCAATTTATTCATATCAGGATTATCAATACCATATTTTTGAAAAAGCC
GTTTCTGTAATGAAGGAGAAAACTCACCGAGGCAGTTCCATAGGATGGCAAGATCCTGGTATCGGTCTGC
GATTCCGACTCGTCCAACATCAATACAACCTATTAATTTCCCCTCGTCAAAAATAAGGTTATCAAGTGAG
AAATCACCATGAGTGACGACTGAATCCGGTGAGAATGGCAAAAGTTTATGCATTTCTTTCCAGACTTGTT
CAACAGGCCAGCCATTACGCTCGTCATCAAAATCACTCGCATCAACCAAACCGTTATTCATTCGTGATTG
CGCCTGAGCGAGACGAAATACGCGATCGCTGTTAAAAGGACAATTACAAACAGGAATCGAATGCAACCGG
CGCAGGAACACTGCCAGCGCATCAACAATATTTTCACCTGAATCAGGATATTCTTCTAATACCTGGAATG
CTGTTTTTCCGGGGATCGCAGTGGTGAGTAACCATGCATCATCAGGAGTACGGATAAAATGCTTGATGGT
CGGAAGAGGCATAAATTCCGTCAGCCAGTTTAGTCTGACCATCTCATCTGTAACATCATTGGCAACGCTA
CCTTTGCCATGTTTCAGAAACAACTCTGGCGCATCGGGCTTCCCATACAAGCGATAGATTGTCGCACCTG
ATTGCCCGACATTATCGCGAGCCCATTTATACCCATATAAATCAGCATCCATGTTGGAATTTAATCGCGG
CCTCGACGTTTCCCGTTGAATATGGCTCATAACACCCCTTGTATTACTGTTTATGTAAGCAGACAGTTTT
ATTGTTCATGATGATATATTTTTATCTTGTGCAATGTAACATCAGAGATTTTGAGACACGGGCCAGAGCT
GCCAGGAAACAGCTATGACCATGTAATACGACTCACTATAGGGGATATCAGCTGGATGGCAAATAATGAT
TTTATTTTGACTGATAGTGACCTGTTCGTTGCAACAAATTGATAAGCAATGCTTTCTTATAATGCCAACT
TTGTACAAGAAAGCTGGGTCTTAGGGCTTCTCGCTTCCGAACCTTGCCTTCCTAGATCCTGGCTCGGATG
CCCTCCACACCAGCCTTGGAGGTGGCTTTGGAGGGATGCCCTCGGTCAGAGAGTCCTCTCTCTCAGAGCC
GGACTGATCCTTGGACAGCAGAGGCTGCTGCAGCAGGCCAGATGTCTGGGTGCCCTTCTCCCTGGAGTGA
GGTGTGGGTGGGGTAGAGGGCATGTCTCTGCCGGAGTCCACATCCACCTCATTCTTCCACTCCATCTTAT
AGGACTGGGGGCTCTTCTTAGAAAACTGCTCGGGCAGGAACCTTCTGGCCCTTGGCTGCAGATTCAGCAC
TGTGGTTCCTGCGTCTGCATCGGAGTCGCTAGAGTTGCCATCGGCGATGCTGATGGTCCGGCGCTTCTGC
AGCTTCTCTGGCAGCTTTGTATTCTTAGGCAGGCTCAGGTATCTGCTTGTAGAGGTGGAGGCCCTGTGCT
CTCTGTTCAGGGAGCTGTCCTTCCTGATGCTCTCTCTCAGAGAGTGCCTTCTCCGGATCAGGATCTCCTT
GGCCTGCCGCTCAGATGTATCGGCGGTCAGGGAGTGGCGATTATAGCTCAGGGTCCTCTGTCTGATCTGG
TACAGGTTCCTGGACAGCAGCTCTCTGATCTCGTCTGTCTCAGAGGAGGTCACCTTCCGGATCTTCTCCT
CGCGACAATCGTTCAGGGAGGCGAATGTTGGCACGGTGCTGATCATGCCTGTCTCGGCCATCTCGATGGC
GTGCTTGATCTCCAGCTTCTTATACAGGGACACGATGCTAGACTTAGGCTGATTCTCCCTGATCAGCAGC
TTTCTCAGGTACTTATCGTCAAACTTCTTGAACTTGTCCCTCCAAAAGTTGTGGCCCCAGTGTCCGCACA
CGTCCTCGATTCCGGTCTTCACGTGATCGAACAGTCTGCAATAGATCTCCTCGCTCACGGCCTGCTGCTT
CTTATTAGACCTCTTCACATCCAGAAACTCCACCAGGGGTCTGATTGTGATGCCCAGGATGAACACGGTG
AAGAAGATGACCACGATGGCGGCGGTGATAAACAGCTTCTTCCGAGGGAACACGGCTGCTGGCAGCAGAA
ACACCAGTGCGAAACAGATTGCTCCCCTCAGTCCTCCGTATGCGATGATAAACTGGTCCTTGAATGTCAG
TGGGATGGTCCGAAAGCGGTTGATGACCTGGGTCAGCACGAACACGCCCAGGGCCCTCCACATCAGACAG
AAGGCCAGTGTAAAGCACACGAAGGCCCAATTCCACTCGTGGTTCTTGCCCACGGTGCTCACGCCCATAA
AGATGAAGATCAGTGTCTCAGACACGGAGCTCAGCATCTTCATGAAGTACTTGATTGTGGTGTAGGACTT
CTGGCTCACATTCTCCTCCACATACTTGTTCATTGTCATGGCGCAGGCGGTGATGGCCATGATGCCGGAC
AGGTGGAACATCTCGGCGGTGATGTAAGACAGATAGGAGTACAGAAACACGAACAGGGGCTCGATCACTC
TGATATTGTGTGTAAAGCGTGTGGTGAAGGCGGCGATAAAGCCCAGGAAGATTCCGATCAGCACGCCTCC
GATTCCCACCACAAAGAAGTTGGCGATGCCGGCAAACACGTCGATTGTCTCGATGGTCTTCATCTGACAA
AAGGACTTGAACAGATTATACAGCACCACGGTCACGGCATCGTTCAGCAGGCTCTCGCCAAACACCAGGA
TGTACAGCTGCTCATTCACGTGGATGTTCTCGAACACGGCCAGCACGGCCACAGGGTCCACGGCGCTGAT
CAGAGAGCCGAACAGCAGGTTCTGCAGCAGGGTGATATCGCTCAGGCCAAAGGCCTCTATTTGACAAATG
CCGAACAGGCTCACGCCGATGCCGATAGAATTCCACAGGGTGCCCACCACGGCGTACCAAAAGATTGTGC
CGATGTTCTCAAAGAAAGGGCGGGTGGGCATGAAATAGCCTGCGTCCAGCACGATAGGTGGCAGCAGGTA
CAGAAAGAACACGTCGGTCTTCATGGCTGGAGGGGACTTCTCATCCACGCCGAAGATGATGCCGCCCAGC
AGCAGGCCCACCATGATCAGCAGGCAGCTCTCGGGCACGATTGTTGGCAGCTTGTGATACAGGTGAAAGC
CGATCTTGGCCAGAGAGGCCAGCAGGATCCACAGGGTGATCTCGAATGGGATCTGCACGTGAGGGTAATC
CAGTGTAAACACGGGCAGCCGGCTCTCCTCGAACAGTGTGGTTCCTGGTGCCACCACGGATGCTGGGCTT
GGTGGAGAGGAGCTGGTGCCCATTGCCCTAGGTGCATTCAGCAGTGTCTCGGCCAGGGCGCCCACTGGTC
CTGCCACTTGCAGCAGCAG
