Features (pLannotate 1.2.2; 10 found; start..end, strand, type, name):
    121..213     +  CDS            lacI (fragment): lac repressor; lacI; The lac repressor binds to the lac operator to inhibit transcription in E. coli. This inhibition can be relieved by adding lactose or isopropyl-β-D-thiogalactopyranoside (IPTG).
    268..295     -  terminator     rrnB T2 terminator: transcription terminator T2 from the E. coli rrnB gene
    427..470     +  terminator     rrnB T1 terminator: Escherichia coli rrnB; transcription terminator T1 from the E. coli rrnB gene
    517..553     -  CDS            lacZα (fragment): LacZα fragment of β-galactosidase; lacZ fragment
    569..668     +  protein_bind   attL1: mutant version of attL; recombination site for the Gateway® LR reaction LR Clonase™
    674..3109    +  CDS            SLC9A2: SL9A2_HUMAN - Also known as NHE2. Experimental evidence at transcript level: Swiss-Prot protein existence level 2. Involved in pH regulation to eliminate acids generated by active metabolism or to counter adverse environmental conditions. Major proton extruding system driven by the inward sodium ion chemical gradient. Seems to play an important role in colonic sodium absorption. From Homo sapiens (Human).
   3114..3213    -  protein_bind   attL2: mutant version of attL; recombination site for the Gateway® LR reaction LR Clonase™
   3231..3249    -  promoter       T7 promoter: promoter for bacteriophage T7 RNA polymerase
   3383..4192    +  CDS            KanR: aminoglycoside phosphotransferase; aph(3')-Ia; confers resistance to kanamycin in bacteria or G418 (Geneticin®) in eukaryotes
   4339..4927    +  rep_origin     ori: high-copy-number ColE1/pMB1/pBR322/pUC origin of replication
>Addgene plasmid #161388 | pDONR221-SLC9A2_STOP | analyzer sequence | sequence record 312710
CTTTCCTGCGTTATCCCCTGATTCTGTGGATAACCGTATTACCGCCTTTGAGTGAGCTGATACCGCTCGC
CGCAGCCGAACGACCGAGCGCAGCGAGTCAGTGAGCGAGGAAGCGGAAGAGCGCCCAATACGCAAACCGC
CTCTCCCCGCGCGTTGGCCGATTCATTAATGCAGCTGGCACGACAGGTTTCCCGACTGGAAAGCGGGCAG
TGAGCGCAACGCAATTAATACGCGTACCGCTAGCCAGGAAGAGTTTGTAGAAACGCAAAAAGGCCATCCG
TCAGGATGGCCTTCTGCTTAGTTTGATGCCTGGCAGTTTATGGCGGGCGTCCTGCCCGCCACCCTCCGGG
CCGTTGCTTCACAACGTTCAAATCCGCTCCCGGCGGATTTGTCCTACTCAGGAGAGCGTTCACCGACAAA
CAACAGATAAAACGAAAGGCCCAGTCTTCCGACTGAGCCTTTCGTTTTATTTGATGCCTGGCAGTTCCCT
ACTCTCGCGTTAACGCTAGCATGGATGTTTTCCCAGTCACGACGTTGTAAAACGACGGCCAGTCTTAAGC
TCGGGCCCCAAATAATGATTTTATTTTGACTGATAGTGACCTGTTCGTTGCAACACATTGATGAGCAATG
CTTTTTTATAATGCCAACTTTGTACAAAAAAGCAGGCTCCACCATGGAGCCTCTGGGCAACTGGCGCTCC
CTGAGGGCACCACTGCCACCTATGTTATTACTGCTGCTGCTGCAAGTGGCAGGACCAGTGGGCGCCCTGG
CCGAGACACTGCTGAATGCACCTAGGGCAATGGGCACCAGCTCCTCTCCACCAAGCCCAGCATCCGTGGT
GGCACCAGGAACCACACTGTTCGAGGAGAGCCGGCTGCCCGTGTTTACACTGGATTACCCTCACGTGCAG
ATCCCATTCGAGATCACCCTGTGGATCCTGCTGGCCTCTCTGGCCAAGATCGGCTTTCACCTGTATCACA
AGCTGCCAACAATCGTGCCCGAGAGCTGCCTGCTGATCATGGTGGGCCTGCTGCTGGGCGGCATCATCTT
CGGCGTGGATGAGAAGTCCCCTCCAGCCATGAAGACCGACGTGTTCTTTCTGTACCTGCTGCCACCTATC
GTGCTGGACGCAGGCTATTTCATGCCCACCCGCCCTTTCTTTGAGAACATCGGCACAATCTTTTGGTACG
CCGTGGTGGGCACCCTGTGGAATTCTATCGGCATCGGCGTGAGCCTGTTCGGCATTTGTCAAATAGAGGC
CTTTGGCCTGAGCGATATCACCCTGCTGCAGAACCTGCTGTTCGGCTCTCTGATCAGCGCCGTGGACCCT
GTGGCCGTGCTGGCCGTGTTCGAGAACATCCACGTGAATGAGCAGCTGTACATCCTGGTGTTTGGCGAGA
GCCTGCTGAACGATGCCGTGACCGTGGTGCTGTATAATCTGTTCAAGTCCTTTTGTCAGATGAAGACCAT
CGAGACAATCGACGTGTTTGCCGGCATCGCCAACTTCTTTGTGGTGGGAATCGGAGGCGTGCTGATCGGA
ATCTTCCTGGGCTTTATCGCCGCCTTCACCACACGCTTTACACACAATATCAGAGTGATCGAGCCCCTGT
TCGTGTTTCTGTACTCCTATCTGTCTTACATCACCGCCGAGATGTTCCACCTGTCCGGCATCATGGCCAT
CACCGCCTGCGCCATGACAATGAACAAGTATGTGGAGGAGAATGTGAGCCAGAAGTCCTACACCACAATC
AAGTACTTCATGAAGATGCTGAGCTCCGTGTCTGAGACACTGATCTTCATCTTTATGGGCGTGAGCACCG
TGGGCAAGAACCACGAGTGGAATTGGGCCTTCGTGTGCTTTACACTGGCCTTCTGTCTGATGTGGAGGGC
CCTGGGCGTGTTCGTGCTGACCCAGGTCATCAACCGCTTTCGGACCATCCCACTGACATTCAAGGACCAG
TTTATCATCGCATACGGAGGACTGAGGGGAGCAATCTGTTTCGCACTGGTGTTTCTGCTGCCAGCAGCCG
TGTTCCCTCGGAAGAAGCTGTTTATCACCGCCGCCATCGTGGTCATCTTCTTCACCGTGTTCATCCTGGG
CATCACAATCAGACCCCTGGTGGAGTTTCTGGATGTGAAGAGGTCTAATAAGAAGCAGCAGGCCGTGAGC
GAGGAGATCTATTGCAGACTGTTCGATCACGTGAAGACCGGAATCGAGGACGTGTGCGGACACTGGGGCC
ACAACTTTTGGAGGGACAAGTTCAAGAAGTTTGACGATAAGTACCTGAGAAAGCTGCTGATCAGGGAGAA
TCAGCCTAAGTCTAGCATCGTGTCCCTGTATAAGAAGCTGGAGATCAAGCACGCCATCGAGATGGCCGAG
ACAGGCATGATCAGCACCGTGCCAACATTCGCCTCCCTGAACGATTGTCGCGAGGAGAAGATCCGGAAGG
TGACCTCCTCTGAGACAGACGAGATCAGAGAGCTGCTGTCCAGGAACCTGTACCAGATCAGACAGAGGAC
CCTGAGCTATAATCGCCACTCCCTGACCGCCGATACATCTGAGCGGCAGGCCAAGGAGATCCTGATCCGG
AGAAGGCACTCTCTGAGAGAGAGCATCAGGAAGGACAGCTCCCTGAACAGAGAGCACAGGGCCTCCACCT
CTACAAGCAGATACCTGAGCCTGCCTAAGAATACAAAGCTGCCAGAGAAGCTGCAGAAGCGCCGGACCAT
CAGCATCGCCGATGGCAACTCTAGCGACTCCGATGCAGACGCAGGAACCACAGTGCTGAATCTGCAGCCA
AGGGCCAGAAGGTTCCTGCCCGAGCAGTTTTCTAAGAAGAGCCCCCAGTCCTATAAGATGGAGTGGAAGA
ATGAGGTGGATGTGGACTCCGGCAGAGACATGCCCTCTACCCCACCCACACCTCACTCCAGGGAGAAGGG
CACCCAGACATCTGGCCTGCTGCAGCAGCCTCTGCTGTCCAAGGATCAGTCCGGCTCTGAGAGAGAGGAC
TCTCTGACCGAGGGCATCCCTCCAAAGCCACCTCCAAGGCTGGTGTGGAGGGCATCCGAGCCAGGATCTA
GGAAGGCAAGGTTCGGAAGCGAGAAGCCCTAAGACCCAGCTTTCTTGTACAAAGTTGGCATTATAAGAAA
GCATTGCTTATCAATTTGTTGCAACGAACAGGTCACTATCAGTCAAAATAAAATCATTATTTGCCATCCA
GCTGATATCCCCTATAGTGAGTCGTATTACATGGTCATAGCTGTTTCCTGGCAGCTCTGGCCCGTGTCTC
AAAATCTCTGATGTTACATTGCACAAGATAAAATAATATCATCATGAACAATAAAACTGTCTGCTTACAT
AAACAGTAATACAAGGGGTGTTATGAGCCATATTCAACGGGAAACGTCGAGGCCGCGATTAAATTCCAAC
ATGGATGCTGATTTATATGGGTATAAATGGGCTCGCGATAATGTCGGGCAATCAGGTGCGACAATCTATC
GCTTGTATGGGAAGCCCGATGCGCCAGAGTTGTTTCTGAAACATGGCAAAGGTAGCGTTGCCAATGATGT
TACAGATGAGATGGTCAGACTAAACTGGCTGACGGAATTTATGCCTCTTCCGACCATCAAGCATTTTATC
CGTACTCCTGATGATGCATGGTTACTCACCACTGCGATCCCCGGAAAAACAGCATTCCAGGTATTAGAAG
AATATCCTGATTCAGGTGAAAATATTGTTGATGCGCTGGCAGTGTTCCTGCGCCGGTTGCATTCGATTCC
TGTTTGTAATTGTCCTTTTAACAGCGATCGCGTATTTCGTCTCGCTCAGGCGCAATCACGAATGAATAAC
GGTTTGGTTGATGCGAGTGATTTTGATGACGAGCGTAATGGCTGGCCTGTTGAACAAGTCTGGAAAGAAA
TGCATAAACTTTTGCCATTCTCACCGGATTCAGTCGTCACTCATGGTGATTTCTCACTTGATAACCTTAT
TTTTGACGAGGGGAAATTAATAGGTTGTATTGATGTTGGACGAGTCGGAATCGCAGACCGATACCAGGAT
CTTGCCATCCTATGGAACTGCCTCGGTGAGTTTTCTCCTTCATTACAGAAACGGCTTTTTCAAAAATATG
GTATTGATAATCCTGATATGAATAAATTGCAGTTTCATTTGATGCTCGATGAGTTTTTCTAATCAGAATT
GGTTAATTGGTTGTAACACTGGCAGAGCATTACGCTGACTTGACGGGACGGCGCAAGCTCATGACCAAAA
TCCCTTAACGTGAGTTACGCGTCGTTCCACTGAGCGTCAGACCCCGTAGAAAAGATCAAAGGATCTTCTT
GAGATCCTTTTTTTCTGCGCGTAATCTGCTGCTTGCAAACAAAAAAACCACCGCTACCAGCGGTGGTTTG
TTTGCCGGATCAAGAGCTACCAACTCTTTTTCCGAAGGTAACTGGCTTCAGCAGAGCGCAGATACCAAAT
ACTGTTCTTCTAGTGTAGCCGTAGTTAGGCCACCACTTCAAGAACTCTGTAGCACCGCCTACATACCTCG
CTCTGCTAATCCTGTTACCAGTGGCTGCTGCCAGTGGCGATAAGTCGTGTCTTACCGGGTTGGACTCAAG
ACGATAGTTACCGGATAAGGCGCAGCGGTCGGGCTGAACGGGGGGTTCGTGCACACAGCCCAGCTTGGAG
CGAACGACCTACACCGAACTGAGATACCTACAGCGTGAGCTATGAGAAAGCGCCACGCTTCCCGAAGGGA
GAAAGGCGGACAGGTATCCGGTAAGCGGCAGGGTCGGAACAGGAGAGCGCACGAGGGAGCTTCCAGGGGG
AAACGCCTGGTATCTTTATAGTCCTGTCGGGTTTCGCCACCTCTGACTTGAGCGTCGATTTTTGTGATGC
TCGTCAGGGGGGCGGAGCCTATGGAAAAACGCCAGCAACGCGGCCTTTTTACGGTTCCTGGCCTTTTGCT
GGCCTTTTGCTCACATGTT
