>Addgene plasmid #161388 | pDONR221-SLC9A2_STOP | depositor partial sequence | sequence record 312711 | Codon-optimized ORF of SLC9A2
ATGGAGCCTCTGGGCAACTGGCGCTCCCTGAGGGCACCACTGCCACCTATGTTATTACTGCTGCTGCTGC
AAGTGGCAGGACCAGTGGGCGCCCTGGCCGAGACACTGCTGAATGCACCTAGGGCAATGGGCACCAGCTC
CTCTCCACCAAGCCCAGCATCCGTGGTGGCACCAGGAACCACACTGTTCGAGGAGAGCCGGCTGCCCGTG
TTTACACTGGATTACCCTCACGTGCAGATCCCATTCGAGATCACCCTGTGGATCCTGCTGGCCTCTCTGG
CCAAGATCGGCTTTCACCTGTATCACAAGCTGCCAACAATCGTGCCCGAGAGCTGCCTGCTGATCATGGT
GGGCCTGCTGCTGGGCGGCATCATCTTCGGCGTGGATGAGAAGTCCCCTCCAGCCATGAAGACCGACGTG
TTCTTTCTGTACCTGCTGCCACCTATCGTGCTGGACGCAGGCTATTTCATGCCCACCCGCCCTTTCTTTG
AGAACATCGGCACAATCTTTTGGTACGCCGTGGTGGGCACCCTGTGGAATTCTATCGGCATCGGCGTGAG
CCTGTTCGGCATTTGTCAAATAGAGGCCTTTGGCCTGAGCGATATCACCCTGCTGCAGAACCTGCTGTTC
GGCTCTCTGATCAGCGCCGTGGACCCTGTGGCCGTGCTGGCCGTGTTCGAGAACATCCACGTGAATGAGC
AGCTGTACATCCTGGTGTTTGGCGAGAGCCTGCTGAACGATGCCGTGACCGTGGTGCTGTATAATCTGTT
CAAGTCCTTTTGTCAGATGAAGACCATCGAGACAATCGACGTGTTTGCCGGCATCGCCAACTTCTTTGTG
GTGGGAATCGGAGGCGTGCTGATCGGAATCTTCCTGGGCTTTATCGCCGCCTTCACCACACGCTTTACAC
ACAATATCAGAGTGATCGAGCCCCTGTTCGTGTTTCTGTACTCCTATCTGTCTTACATCACCGCCGAGAT
GTTCCACCTGTCCGGCATCATGGCCATCACCGCCTGCGCCATGACAATGAACAAGTATGTGGAGGAGAAT
GTGAGCCAGAAGTCCTACACCACAATCAAGTACTTCATGAAGATGCTGAGCTCCGTGTCTGAGACACTGA
TCTTCATCTTTATGGGCGTGAGCACCGTGGGCAAGAACCACGAGTGGAATTGGGCCTTCGTGTGCTTTAC
ACTGGCCTTCTGTCTGATGTGGAGGGCCCTGGGCGTGTTCGTGCTGACCCAGGTCATCAACCGCTTTCGG
ACCATCCCACTGACATTCAAGGACCAGTTTATCATCGCATACGGAGGACTGAGGGGAGCAATCTGTTTCG
CACTGGTGTTTCTGCTGCCAGCAGCCGTGTTCCCTCGGAAGAAGCTGTTTATCACCGCCGCCATCGTGGT
CATCTTCTTCACCGTGTTCATCCTGGGCATCACAATCAGACCCCTGGTGGAGTTTCTGGATGTGAAGAGG
TCTAATAAGAAGCAGCAGGCCGTGAGCGAGGAGATCTATTGCAGACTGTTCGATCACGTGAAGACCGGAA
TCGAGGACGTGTGCGGACACTGGGGCCACAACTTTTGGAGGGACAAGTTCAAGAAGTTTGACGATAAGTA
CCTGAGAAAGCTGCTGATCAGGGAGAATCAGCCTAAGTCTAGCATCGTGTCCCTGTATAAGAAGCTGGAG
ATCAAGCACGCCATCGAGATGGCCGAGACAGGCATGATCAGCACCGTGCCAACATTCGCCTCCCTGAACG
ATTGTCGCGAGGAGAAGATCCGGAAGGTGACCTCCTCTGAGACAGACGAGATCAGAGAGCTGCTGTCCAG
GAACCTGTACCAGATCAGACAGAGGACCCTGAGCTATAATCGCCACTCCCTGACCGCCGATACATCTGAG
CGGCAGGCCAAGGAGATCCTGATCCGGAGAAGGCACTCTCTGAGAGAGAGCATCAGGAAGGACAGCTCCC
TGAACAGAGAGCACAGGGCCTCCACCTCTACAAGCAGATACCTGAGCCTGCCTAAGAATACAAAGCTGCC
AGAGAAGCTGCAGAAGCGCCGGACCATCAGCATCGCCGATGGCAACTCTAGCGACTCCGATGCAGACGCA
GGAACCACAGTGCTGAATCTGCAGCCAAGGGCCAGAAGGTTCCTGCCCGAGCAGTTTTCTAAGAAGAGCC
CCCAGTCCTATAAGATGGAGTGGAAGAATGAGGTGGATGTGGACTCCGGCAGAGACATGCCCTCTACCCC
ACCCACACCTCACTCCAGGGAGAAGGGCACCCAGACATCTGGCCTGCTGCAGCAGCCTCTGCTGTCCAAG
GATCAGTCCGGCTCTGAGAGAGAGGACTCTCTGACCGAGGGCATCCCTCCAAAGCCACCTCCAAGGCTGG
TGTGGAGGGCATCCGAGCCAGGATCTAGGAAGGCAAGGTTCGGAAGCGAGAAGCCCTAA
